>Addgene plasmid #195218 | pUCmini-iCAP-PHP.AX | addgene full sequence | sequence record 385556 | Addgene NGS Result
CCAATGATACGCGTCGGTGCGGGCCTCTTCGCTATTACGCCAGCTGGCGAAAGGGGGATGTGCTGCAAGG
CGATTAAGTTGGGTAACGCCAGGGTTTTCCCAGTCACGACGTTGTAAAACGACGGCCAGTGAGCGCGCGT
AATACGACTCACTATAGGGCGAATTGGGTACATCGACGGTATCGGGGGAGCTCGCAGGGTCTCCATTTTG
AAGCGGGAGGTTTGAACGCGCAGCCGCCATGCCGGGGTTTTACGAGATTGTGATTAAGGTCCCCAGCGAC
CTTGACGAGCATCTGCCCGGCATTTCTGACAGCTTTGTGAACTGGGTGGCCGAGAAGGAATGGGAGTTGC
CGCCAGATTCTGACATGGATCTGAATCTGATTGAGCAGGCACCCCTGACCGTGGCCGAGAAGCTGCAGCG
CGACTTTCTGACGGAATGGCGCCGTGTGAGTAAGGCCCCGGAGGCTCTTTTCTTTGTGCAATTTGAGAAG
GGAGAGAGCTACTTCCACATGCACGTGCTCGTGGAAACCACCGGGGTGAAATCCATGGTTTTGGGACGTT
TCCTGAGTCAGATTCGCGAAAAACTGATTCAGAGAATTTACCGCGGGATCGAGCCGACTTTGCCAAACTG
GTTCGCGGTCACAAAGACCAGAAATGGCGCCGGAGGCGGGAACAAGGTGGTGGATGAGTGCTACATCCCC
AATTACTTGCTCCCCAAAACCCAGCCTGAGCTCCAGTGGGCGTGGACTAATATGGAACAGTATTTAAGCG
CCTGTTTGAATCTCACGGAGCGTAAACGGTTGGTGGCGCAGCATCTGACGCACGTGTCGCAGACGCAGGA
GCAGAACAAAGAGAATCAGAATCCCAATTCTGATGCGCCGGTGATCAGATCAAAAACTTCAGCCAGGTAC
ATGGAGCTGGTCGGGTGGCTCGTGGACAAGGGGATTACCTCGGAGAAGCAGTGGATCCAGGAGGACCAGG
CCTCATACATCTCCTTCAATGCGGCCTCCAACTCGCGGTCCCAAATCAAGGCTGCCTTGGACAATGCGGG
AAAGATTATGAGCCTGACTAAAACCGCCCCCGACTACCTGGTGGGCCAGCAGCCCGTGGAGGACATTTCC
AGCAATCGGATTTATAAAATTTTGGAACTAAACGGGTACGATCCCCAATATGCGGCTTCCGTCTTTCTGG
GATGGGCCACGAAAAAGTTCGGCAAGAGGAACACCATCTGGCTGTTTGGGCCTGCAACTACCGGGAAGAC
CAACATCGCGGAGGCCATAGCCCACACTGTGCCCTTCTACGGGTGCGTAAACTGGACCAATGAGAACTTT
CCCTTCAACGACTGTGTGGACAAGATGGTGATCTGGTGGGAGGAGGGGAAGATGACCGCCAAGGTCGTGG
AGTCGGCCAAAGCCATTCTCGGAGGAAGCAAGGTGCGCGTGGACCAGAAATGCAAGTCCTCGGCCCAGAT
AGACCCGACTCCCGTGATCGTCACCTCCAACACCAATATGTGCGCCGTGATTGACGGGAACTCAACGACC
TTCGAACACCAGCAGCCGTTGCAAGACCGGATGTTCAAATTTGAACTCACCCGCCGTCTGGATCATGACT
TTGGGAAGGTCACCAAGCAGGAAGTCAAAGACTTTTTCCGGTGGGCAAAGGATCACGTGGTTGAGGTGGA
GCATGAATTCTACGTCAAAAAGGGTGGAGCCAAGAAAAGACCCGCCCCCAGTGACGCAGATATAAGTGAG
CCCAAACGGGTGCGCGAGTCAGTTGCGCAGCCATCGACGTCAGACGCGGAAGCTTCGATCAACTACGCGG
ACAGGTACCAAAACAAATGTTCTCGTCACGTGGGCATGAATCTGATGCTGTTTCCCTGCAGACAATGCGA
GAGACTGAATCAGAATTCAAATATCTGCTTCACTCACGGTGTCAAAGACTGTTTAGAGTGCTTTCCCGTG
TCAGAATCTCAACCCGTTTCTGTCGTCAAAAAGGCGTATCAGAAACTGTGCTACATTCATCACATCATGG
GAAAGGTGCCAGACGCTTGCACTGCTTGCGACCTGGTCAATGTGGACTTGGATGACTGTGTTTCTGAACA
ATAAATGACTTAAACCAGGTATGAGTCGGCTGGATAAATCTAAAGTCATAAACGGCGCTCTGGAATTACT
CAATGAAGTCGGTATCGAAGGCCTGACGACAAGGAAACTCGCTCAAAAGCTGGGAGTTGAGCAGCCTACC
CTGTACTGGCACGTGAAGAACAAGCGGGCCCTGCTCGATGCCCTGGCCATCGAGATGCTGGACAGGCATC
ATACCCACTTCTGCCCCCTGGAAGGCGAGTCATGGCAAGACTTTCTGCGGAACAACGCCAAGTCATTCCG
CTGTGCTCTCCTCTCACATCGCGACGGGGCTAAAGTGCATCTCGGCACCCGCCCAACAGAGAAACAGTAC
GAAACCCTGGAAAATCAGCTCGCGTTCCTGTGTCAGCAAGGCTTCTCCCTGGAGAACGCACTGTACGCTC
TGTCCGCCGTGGGCCACTTTACACTGGGCTGCGTATTGGAGGAACAGGAGCATCAAGTAGCAAAAGAGGA
AAGAGAGACACCTACCACCGATTCTATGCCCCCACTTCTGAGACAAGCAATTGAGCTGTTCGACCGGCAG
GGAGCCGAACCTGCCTTCCTTTTCGGCCTGGAACTAATCATATGTGGCCTGGAGAAACAGCTAAAGTGCG
AAAGCGGCGGGCCGGCCGACGCCCTTGACGATTTTGACTTAGACATGCTCCCAGCCGATGCCCTTGACGA
CTTTGACCTTGATATGCTGCCTGCTGACGCTCTTGACGATTTTGACCTTGACATGCTCCCCGGGTAAATG
CATGAATTCGATCTAGAGGGCCCTATTCTATAGTGTCACCTAAATGCTAGAGCTCGCTGATCAGCCTCGA
CTGTGCCTTCTAGTTGCCAGCCATCTGTTGTTTGCCCCTCCCCCGTGCCTTCCTTGACCCTGGAAGGTGC
CACTCCCACTGTCCTTTCCTAATAAAATGAGGAAATTGCATCGCATTGTCTGAGTAGGTGTCATTCTATT
CTGGGGGGTGGGGTGGGGCAGGACAGCAAGGGGGAGGATTGGGAAGACAATAGCAGGCATGCTGGGGATG
CGGTGGGCTCTATGGCTTCTGAGGCGGAAAGAACCAGCTGGGGCTCGAATCAAGCTATCAAGTGCCACCT
GACGTCTCCCTATCAGTGATAGAGAAGTCGACACGTCTCGAGCTCCCTATCAGTGATAGAGAAGGTACGT
CTAGAACGTCTCCCTATCAGTGATAGAGAAGTCGACACGTCTCGAGCTCCCTATCAGTGATAGAGAAGGT
ACGTCTAGAACGTCTCCCTATCAGTGATAGAGAAGTCGACACGTCTCGAGCTCCCTATCAGTGATAGAGA
AGGTACGTCTAGAACGTCTCCCTATCAGTGATAGAGAAGTCGACACGTCTCGAGCTCCCTATCAGTGATA
GAGAAGGTACCCCCTATATAAGCAGAGAGATCTGTTCAAATTTGAACTGACTAAGCGGCTCCCGCCAGAT
TTTGGCAAGATTACTAAGCAGGAAGTCAAGGACTTTTTTGCTTGGGCAAAGGTCAATCAGGTGCCGGTGA
CTCACGAGTTTAAAGTTCCCAGGGAATTGGCGGGAACTAAAGGGGCGGAGAAATCTCTAAAACGCCCACT
GGGTGACGTCACCAATACTAGCTATAAAAGTCTGGAGAAGCGGGCCAGGCTCTCATTTGTTCCCGAGACG
CCTCGCAGTTCAGACGTGACTGTTGATCCCGCTCCTCTGCGACCGCTAGCTTCGATCAACTACGCAGACA
GGTACCAAAACAAGTGTTCTCGTCACGTGGGCATTAATCTGATTCTGTTTCCCTGCAGACAATGCGAGAG
AATGAATCAGAACTCAAATATCTGCTTCACTCACGGACAGAAAGACTGTTTAGAGTGCTTTCCCGTGTCA
GAATCTCAACCCGTTTCTGTCGTCAAAAAGGCGTATCAGAAACTGTGCTACATTCATCATATCATGGGAA
AGGTGCCAGACGCTTGCACTGCCTGCGATCTGGTCAATGTGGATTTGGATGACTGCATCTTTGAACAATA
AATGACTTAAGCCAGGTATGGCTGCCGATGGTTATCTTCCAGATTGGCTCGAGGACAACCTTAGTGAAGG
AATTCGCGAGTGGTGGGCTTTGAAACCTGGAGCCCCTCAACCCAAGGCAAATCAACAACATCAAGACAAC
GCTAGAGGTCTTGTGCTTCCGGGTTACAAATACCTTGGACCCGGCAACGGACTCGACAAGGGGGAGCCGG
TCAACGCAGCAGACGCGGCGGCCCTCGAGCACGACAAAGCCTACGACCAGCAGCTCAAGGCCGGAGACAA
CCCGTACCTCAAGTACAACCACGCCGACGCCGAGTTCCAGGAGCGGCTCAAAGAAGATACGTCTTTTGGG
GGCAACCTCGGGCGAGCAGTCTTCCAGGCCAAAAAGAGGCTTCTTGAACCTCTTGGTCTGGTTGAGGAAG
CGGCTAAGACGGCTCCTGGAAAGAAGAGGCCTGTAGAGCAGTCTCCTCAGGAACCGGACTCCTCCGCGGG
TATTGGCAAATCGGGTGCACAGCCCGCTAAAAAGAGACTCAATTTCGGTCAGACTGGCGACACAGAGTCA
GTCCCAGACCCTCAACCAATCGGAGAACCTCCCGCAGCCCCCTCAGGTGTGGGATCTCTTACAATGGCTT
CAGGTGGTGGCGCACCAGTGGCAGACAATAACGAAGGTGCCGATGGAGTGGGTAGTTCCTCGGGAAATTG
GCATTGCGATTCCCAATGGCTGGGGGACAGAGTCATCACCACCAGCACCCGAACCTGGGCCCTGCCCACC
TACAACAATCACCTCTACAAGCAAATCTCCAACAGCACATCTGGAGGATCTTCAAATGACAACGCCTACT
TCGGCTACAGCACCCCCTGGGGGTATTTTGACTTCAACAGATTCCACTGCCACTTCTCACCACGTGACTG
GCAGCGACTCATCAACAACAACTGGGGATTCCGGCCTAAGCGACTCAACTTCAAGCTCTTTAACATTCAG
GTCAAAGAGGTTACGGACAACAATGGAGTCAAGACCATCGCCAATAACCTTACCAGCACGGTCCAGGTCT
TCACGGACTCAGACTATCAGCTCCCGTACGTGCTCGGGTCGGCTCACGAGGGCTGCCTCCCGCCGTTCCC
AGCGGACGTTTTCATGATTCCTCAGTACGGGTATCTGACGCTTAATGATGGAAGCCAGGCCGTGGGTCGT
TCGTCCTTTTACTGCCTGGAATATTTCCCGTCGCAAATGCTAAGAACGGGTAACAACTTCCAGTTCAGCT
ACGAGTTTGAGAACGTACCTTTCCATAGCAGCTACGCTCACAGCCAAAGCCTGGACCGACTAATGAATCC
ACTCATCGACCAATACTTGTACTATCTCTCTAGAACTATTAACACCGGCAGCCCCTACGAGCAAACGCTA
AAATTCAGTGTGGCCGGACCCAGCAACATGGCTGTCCAGGGAAGAAACTACATACCTGGACCCAGCTACC
GACAACAACGTGTCTCAACCACTGTGACTCAAAACAACAACAGCGAATTTGCTTGGCCTGGAGCTTCTTC
TTGGGCTCTCAATGGACGTAATAGCTTGATGAATCCTGGACCTGCTATGGCCAGCCACAAAGAAGGAGAG
GACCGTTTCTTTCCTTTGTCTGGATCTTTAATTTTTGGCAAACAAGGTACCGGCAGAGACAACGTGGATG
CGGACAAAGTCATGATAACCAACGAAGAAGAAATTAAAACTACTAACCCGGTAGCAACGGAGTCCTATGG
ACAAGTGGCCACAAACCACCAGAGTGATGGGACTTTGGCGGTGCCTTTTAAGGCACAGGCGCAGACCGGT
TGGGTTCAAAACCAAGGAATACTTCCGGGTATGGTTTGGCAGGACAGAGATGTGTACCTGCAAGGACCCA
TTTGGGCCAAAATTCCTCACACGGACGGCAACTTTCACCCTTCTCCGCTGATGGGAGGGTTTGGAATGAA
GCACCCGCCTCCTCAGATCCTCATCAAAAACACACCTGTACCTGCGGATCCTCCAACGGCCTTCAACAAG
GACAAGCTGAACTCTTTCATCACCCAGTATTCTACTGGTCAAGTCAGCGTGGAGATCGAGTGGGAGCTGC
AGAAGGAAAACAGCAAGCGCTGGAACCCGGAGATCCAGTACACTTCCAACTATTACAAGTCTAATAATGT
TGAATTTGCTGTTAATACTGAAGGTGTATATAGTGAACCCCGCCCCATTGGCACCAGATACCTGACTCGT
AATCTGTAAGTCGACTTGCTTGTTAATCAATAAACCGTTTAATTCGTTTCAGTTGAACTTTGGTCTCTGC
GAAGGGCAATTCGTTTAAACCTGCAGGACTAGAGGTCCTGTATTAGAGGTCACGTGAGTGTTTTGCGACA
TTTTGCGACACCATGTGGTCACGCTGGGTATTTAAGCCCGAGTGAGCACGCAGGGTCTCCATTTTGAAGC
GGGAGGTTTGAACGCGCAGCCGCCAAGCCGAATTCTGCAGATATCACATGTCCTAGGAACTATCGATCCA
TCACACTGGCGGCCGCTCGACTAGAGCGGCCGCCACCGCGGTGGAGCTCCAGCTTTTGCGGACCGAATCG
GAAAGAACATGTGAGCAAAAGGCCAGCAAAAGGCCAGGAACCGTAAAAAGGCCGCGTTGCTGGCGTTTTT
CCATAGGCTCCGCCCCCCTGACGAGCATCACAAAAATCGACGCTCAAGTCAGAGGTGGCGAAACCCGACA
GGACTATAAAGATACCAGGCGTTTCCCCCTGGAAGCTCCCTCGTGCGCTCTCCTGTTCCGACCCTGCCGC
TTACCGGATACCTGTCCGCCTTTCTCCCTTCGGGAAGCGTGGCGCTTTCTCATAGCTCACGCTGTAGGTA
TCTCAGTTCGGTGTAGGTCGTTCGCTCCAAGCTGGGCTGTGTGCACGAACCCCCCGTTCAGCCCGACCGC
TGCGCCTTATCCGGTAACTATCGTCTTGAGTCCAACCCGGTAAGACACGACTTATCGCCACTGGCAGCAG
CCACTGGTAACAGGATTAGCAGAGCGAGGTATGTAGGCGGTGCTACAGAGTTCTTGAAGTGGTGGCCTAA
CTACGGCTACACTAGAAGAACAGTATTTGGTATCTGCGCTCTGCTGAAGCCAGTTACCTTCGGAAAAAGA
GTTGGTAGCTCTTGATCCGGCAAACAAACCACCGCTGGTAGCGGTGGTTTTTTTGTTTGCAAGCAGCAGA
TTACGCGCAGAAAAAAAGGATCTCAAGAAGATCCTTTGATCTTTTCTACGGGGTCTGACGCTCAGTGGAA
CGAAAACTCACGTTAAGGGATTTTGGTCATGAGATTATCAAAAAGGATCTTCACCTAGATCCTTTTAAAT
TAAAAATGAAGTTTTAAATCAATCTAAAGTATATATGAGTAAACTTGGTCTGACAGTTACCAATGCTTAA
TCAGTGAGGCACCTATCTCAGCGATCTGTCTATTTCGTTCATCCATAGTTGCCTGACTCCCCGTCGTGTA
GATAACTACGATACGGGAGGGCTTACCATCTGGCCCCAGTGCTGCAATGATACCGCGAGACCCACGCTCA
CCGGCTCCAGATTTATCAGCAATAAACCAGCCAGCCGGAAGGGCCGAGCGCAGAAGTGGTCCTGCAACTT
TATCCGCCTCCATCCAGTCTATTAATTGTTGCCGGGAAGCTAGAGTAAGTAGTTCGCCAGTTAATAGTTT
GCGCAACGTTGTTGCCATTGCTACAGGCATCGTGGTGTCACGCTCGTCGTTTGGTATGGCTTCATTCAGC
TCCGGTTCCCAACGATCAAGGCGAGTTACATGATCCCCCATGTTGTGCAAAAAAGCGGTTAGCTCCTTCG
GTCCTCCGATCGTTGTCAGAAGTAAGTTGGCCGCAGTGTTATCACTCATGGTTATGGCAGCACTGCATAA
TTCTCTTACTGTCATGCCATCCGTAAGATGCTTTTCTGTGACTGGTGAGTACTCAACCAAGTCATTCTGA
GAATAGTGTATGCGGCGACCGAGTTGCTCTTGCCCGGCGTCAATACGGGATAATACCGCGCCACATAGCA
GAACTTTAAAAGTGCTCATCATTGGAAAACGTTCTTCGGGGCGAAAACTCTCAAGGATCTTACCGCTGTT
GAGATCCAGTTCGATGTAACCCACTCGTGCACCCAACTGATCTTCAGCATCTTTTACTTTCACCAGCGTT
TCTGGGTGAGCAAAAACAGGAAGGCAAAATGCCGCAAAAAAGGGAATAAGGGCGACACGGAAATGTTGAA
TACTCATACTCTTCCTTTTTCAATATTATTGAAGCATTTATCAGGGTTATTGTCTCATGAGCGGATACAT
ATTTGAATGTATTTAGAAAAATAAACAAATAGGGGTTCCGCGCACATTTCCCCGAAAAGTGCCACCTGAC
GTC
Features (pLannotate 1.2.2; 22 found; start..end, strand, type, name):
     14..132     -  CDS            lacZα (fragment): LacZα fragment of β-galactosidase; lacZ fragment
    140..158     +  promoter       T7 promoter: promoter for bacteriophage T7 RNA polymerase
    239..2101    +  CDS            Rep78: REP78_AAV2S - Experimental evidence at protein level: Swiss-Prot protein existence level 1. Plays an essential role in the initiation of viral DNA synthesis. Binds specifically to an inverted terminal repeat element (ITR) on the 3' and 5' ends of the viral DNA, where it cleaves a site specifically to generate a priming site for initiation of the synthesis of a complementary strand. Plays also a role as transcriptional regulator, DNA helicase and as key factors in site-specific integration of the viral genome. Regulates host PKA activity by interacting with host PRKX as a mechanism of interferi
   2142..2818    +  CDS            rtTA3 (fragment): reverse tetracycline transactivator 3 activates expression from Tet-responsive promoters in the presence of doxycycline
   2748..2858    +  CDS            VP48: 3 tandem repeats of the minimal activation domain of herpes simplex virus VP16 (Cheng et al., 2013)
   2897..2915    -  promoter       SP6 promoter: promoter for bacteriophage SP6 RNA polymerase
   2941..3165    +  polyA_signal   bGH poly(A) signal: bovine growth hormone polyadenylation signal
   3169..3190    +  promoter       SV40 promoter (fragment): SV40 enhancer and early promoter
   3226..3246    +  promoter       tight TRE promoter (fragment): Tet-responsive promoter PTight, consisting of seven tet operator sequences followed by the minimal CMV promoter
   3263..3283    +  promoter       tight TRE promoter (fragment): Tet-responsive promoter PTight, consisting of seven tet operator sequences followed by the minimal CMV promoter
   3300..3320    +  promoter       tight TRE promoter (fragment): Tet-responsive promoter PTight, consisting of seven tet operator sequences followed by the minimal CMV promoter
   3337..3357    +  promoter       tight TRE promoter (fragment): Tet-responsive promoter PTight, consisting of seven tet operator sequences followed by the minimal CMV promoter
   3374..3394    +  promoter       tight TRE promoter (fragment): Tet-responsive promoter PTight, consisting of seven tet operator sequences followed by the minimal CMV promoter
   3411..3431    +  promoter       tight TRE promoter (fragment): Tet-responsive promoter PTight, consisting of seven tet operator sequences followed by the minimal CMV promoter
   3448..3468    +  promoter       tight TRE promoter (fragment): Tet-responsive promoter PTight, consisting of seven tet operator sequences followed by the minimal CMV promoter
   3485..3505    +  promoter       tight TRE promoter (fragment): Tet-responsive promoter PTight, consisting of seven tet operator sequences followed by the minimal CMV promoter
   3511..4128    +  CDS            Rep52 (fragment): REP52_AAV2S - Experimental evidence at protein level: Swiss-Prot protein existence level 1. Plays a critical role during packaging of viral DNA into empty capsids, where they are thought to be part of the packaging motor complex. The single stranded genomic DNA is packaged in a 3' to 5' direction and requires the association between viral DNA and Rep40. Regulates host PKA activity by interacting with host PRKX as a mechanism to interfere with helper virus propagation and to promote its own replication. From Adeno-associated virus 2 (isolate Srivastava/1982) (AAV-2).
   4148..6376    +  CDS            VP1: CAPSD_AAV2S - Experimental evidence at protein level: Swiss-Prot protein existence level 1. Capsid protein self-assembles to form an icosahedral capsid with a T=1 symmetry, about 22 nm in diameter, and consisting of 60 copies of three size variants of the capsid protein VP1, VP2 and VP3 which differ in their N-terminus. The capsid encapsulates the genomic ssDNA. Binds to host cell heparan sulfate and uses host ITGA5-ITGB1 as coreceptor on the cell surface to provide virion attachment to target cell. This attachment induces virion internalization predominantly through clathrin-dependent endocyt
   6671..6699    -  misc_feature   MCS (fragment): pBluescript multiple cloning site
   6788..7376    -  rep_origin     ori: high-copy-number ColE1/pMB1/pBR322/pUC origin of replication
   7547..8407    -  CDS            AmpR: β-lactamase; bla; confers resistance to ampicillin, carbenicillin, and related antibiotics
   8408..8512    -  promoter       AmpR promoter: bla
