[The description below was written by a language model from this plasmid's Addgene catalogue record and pLannotate feature annotations shown in this document.]
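Description:
pUCmini-iCAP-PHP.AX is an AAV Rep/Cap packaging plasmid built on the pUC57-mini backbone, supplying in trans the engineered AAV-PHP.AX capsid for recombinant AAV production in mammalian producer cells. It is maintained in bacteria through a high-copy ColE1/pUC-type origin and selected with ampicillin via a β-lactamase gene under its own promoter. Residual backbone elements include a lacZα fragment, T7 and SP6 promoters and a fragment of a multiple cloning site. No inverted terminal repeats are annotated, as expected for a helper construct that is not itself packaged.

The feature table shows a two-part arrangement. An AAV2 Rep78 reading frame is followed by a tetracycline-controlled transactivator sequence (matched by the annotation software to an rtTA3 fragment with VP16-derived minimal activation domains) and a bGH polyadenylation signal. Downstream, a series of tet operator repeats resembling a tight TRE promoter precedes a Rep52 fragment and then the full VP1 capsid reading frame. The catalogue lists the cap promoter as p41, the native AAV promoter that lies within the 3′ portion of rep, so the Rep52 fragment probably supplies this promoter and the associated splicing context. The tet-responsive element upstream appears to let the co-encoded transactivator boost capsid expression, although the record does not say this or identify the type of transactivator. The capsid gene is described as synthetic; its annotation as AAV2 VP1 reflects only the closest database match, and the record does not state the parental serotype.

The stated purpose is to produce AAV vectors that broadly target cell types in the central nervous system, including excitatory and inhibitory neurons and astrocytes. It would typically be used with an ITR-flanked transgene plasmid and adenoviral helper functions.
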