Addgene plasmid #195218: pUCmini-iCAP-PHP.AX
Purpose: AAV capsid for broadly targeting cell types in the CNS (neurons including both excitatory and inhibitory neurons, astrocytes)
Depositing lab: Viviana Gradinaru. Depositing organization: California Institute of Technology. Publication: Spatial transcriptomics for profiling the tropism of viral vectors in tissues. Jang MJ, Coughlin GM, Jackson CR, Chen X, Chuapoco MR, Vendemiatti JL, Wang AZ, Gradinaru V. Nat Biotechnol. 2023 Jan 26. doi: 10.1038/s41587-022-01648-w. PubMed 36702899.
Backbone
  Vector backbone: pUC57-mini
  Vector type: Mammalian Expression, AAV
Growth in bacteria
  Bacterial resistance: Ampicillin, 100 μg/mL
  Growth temperature: 37°C
  Growth strain: NEB Stable
  Copy number: Unknown
Gene/Insert
  Gene/Insert name: Synthetic construct isolate AAV-PHP.AX VP1 gene (alt name: AAV-PHP.AX cap)
  Species: Synthetic
  Promoter: p41
  Cloning method: Gibson Cloning
  Sequencing primers: 5′ unknown
Terms and licenses: Academic/Nonprofit Terms; Industry Terms: Not Available to Industry
Depositor comments: This work supported by NIH BRAIN Initiative grant UF1MH128336
How to cite: pUCmini-iCAP-PHP.AX was a gift from Viviana Gradinaru (Addgene plasmid # 195218 ; http://n2t.net/addgene:195218 ; RRID:Addgene_195218)
